>Addgene plasmid #60598 | pCAG-Kir2.1-T2A-tdTomato | depositor full sequence | sequence record 98804 | pCAG-Kir2.1-T2A-tdTomato sequence 7808 bps
TGTAAAACGACGGCCAGTGAGCGCGCGTAATACGACTCACTATAGGGCGAATTGGGTACCGGGCCCCCCC
TCGAGGTCGACGGTATCGATAAGCTTCCCTTAATTAACCGTTTAAACAATTCTGCAGGAATCTAGTTATT
AATAGTAATCAATTACGGGGTCATTAGTTCATAGCCCATATATGGAGTTCCGCGTTACATAACTTACGGT
AAATGGCCCGCCTGGCTGACCGCCCAACGACCCCCGCCCATTGACGTCAATAATGACGTATGTTCCCATA
GTAACGCCAATAGGGACTTTCCATTGACGTCAATGGGTGGAGTATTTACGGTAAACTGCCCACTTGGCAG
TACATCAAGTGTATCATATGCCAAGTACGCCCCCTATTGACGTCAATGACGGTAAATGGCCCGCCTGGCA
TTATGCCCAGTACATGACCTTATGGGACTTTCCTACTTGGCAGTACATCTACGTATTAGTCATCGCTATT
ACCATGGTCGAGGTGAGCCCCACGTTCTGCTTCACTCTCCCCATCTCCCCCCCCTCCCCACCCCCAATTT
TGTATTTATTTATTTTTTAATTATTTTGTGCAGCGATGGGGGCGGGGGGGGGGGGGGGGCGCGCGCCAGG
CGGGGCGGGGCGGGGCGAGGGGCGGGGCGGGGCGAGGCGGAGAGGTGCGGCGGCAGCCAATCAGAGCGGC
GCGCTCCGAAAGTTTCCTTTTATGGCGAGGCGGCGGCGGCGGCGGCCCTATAAAAAGCGAAGCGCGCGGC
GGGCGGGGAGTCGCTGCGACGCTGCCTTCGCCCCGTGCCCCGCTCCGCCGCCGCCTCGCGCCGCCCGCCC
CGGCTCTGACTGACCGCGTTACTCCCACAGGTGAGCGGGCGGGACGGCCCTTCTCCTCCGGGCTGTAATT
AGCGCTTGGTTTAATGACGGCTTGTTTCTTTTCTGTGGCTGCGTGAAAGCCTTGAGGGGCTCCGGGAGGG
CCCTTTGTGCGGGGGGAGCGGCTCGGGGGGTGCGTGCGTGTGTGTGTGCGTGGGGAGCGCCGCGTGCGGC
TCCGCGCTGCCCGGCGGCTGTGAGCGCTGCGGGCGCGGCGCGGGGCTTTGTGCGCTCCGCAGTGTGCGCG
AGGGGAGCGCGGCCGGGGGCGGTGCCCCGCGGTGCGGGGGGGGCTGCGAGGGGAACAAAGGCTGCGTGCG
GGGTGTGTGCGTGGGGGGGTGAGCAGGGGGTGTGGGCGCGTCGGTCGGGCTGCAACCCCCCCTGCACCCC
CCTCCCCGAGTTGCTGAGCACGGCCCGGCTTCGGGTGCGGGGCTCCGTACGGGGCGTGGCGCGGGGCTCG
CCGTGCCGGGCGGGGGGTGGCGGCAGGTGGGGGTGCCGGGCGGGGCGGGGCCGCCTCGGGCCGGGGAGGG
CTCGGGGGAGGGGCGCGGCGGCCCCCGGAGCGCCGGCGGCTGTCGAGGCGCGGCGAGCCGCAGCCATTGC
CTTTTATGGTAATCGTGCGAGAGGGCGCAGGGACTTCCTTTGTCCCAAATCTGTGCGGAGCCGAAATCTG
GGAGGCGCCGCCGCACCCCCTCTAGCGGGCGCGGGGCGAAGCGGTGCGGCGCCGGCAGGAAGGAAATGGG
CGGGGAGGGCCTTCGTGCGTCGCCGCGCCGCCGTCCCCTTCTCCCTCTCCAGCCTCGGGGCTGTCCGCGG
GGGGACGGCTGCCTTCGGGGGGGACGGGGCAGGGCGGGGTTCGGCTTCTGGCGTGTGACCGGCGGCTCTA
GAGCCTCTGCTAACCATGTTCATGCCTTCTTCTTTTTCCTACAGCTCCTGGGCAACGTGCTGGTTATTGT
GCTGTCTCATCATTTTGGCAAAGAATTTGATTTGATACCGCGGGCCCGGGATCCGCGGCCGCGCCACCAT
GGAGCAGAAGCTGATCAGCGAGGAGGACCTGGGCAGTGTGAGAACCAACCGGTACAGCATTGTCTCTTCG
GAGGAAGATGGCATGAAGCTGGCCACTATGGCAGTTGCCAATGGCTTTGGGAATGGCAAGAGTAAAGTCC
ATACCCGACAACAGTGCAGGAGCCGCTTTGTGAAGAAAGATGGTCATTGCAATGTTCAGTTTATCAACGT
GGGTGAGAAGGGACAGAGGTACCTGGCAGACATCTTTACTACCTGTGTCGACATCCGCTGGAGGTGGATG
CTGGTTATCTTCTGTCTTGCCTTCGTGCTCTCCTGGCTGTTCTTTGGCTGTGTGTTTTGGTTGATAGCCC
TGCTCCATGGGGATCTAGATACTTCTAAAGTGAGCAAAGCATGCGTGTCGGAGGTTAACAGCTTCACGGC
TGCCTTCCTCTTCTCCATCGAGACCCAGACAACCATTGGCTATGGTTTCAGGTGTGTGACAGACGAATGC
CCAATTGCTGTCTTCATGGTGGTATTCCAGTCAATTGTAGGCTGCATCATTGACGCCTTCATCATTGGTG
CAGTCATGGCGAAGATGGCAAAGCCAAAGAAGAGAAATGAGACTCTTGTCTTCAGTCACAATGCTGTGAT
TGCCATGAGGGATGGCAAACTCTGCTTGATGTGGAGAGTGGGTAACCTTCGAAAGAGCCACCTTGTGGGA
GCTCATGTCCGGGCACAGCTTCTCAAATCTAGGATCACTTCAGAAGGGGAGTTTATCCCTTTGGACCAGA
TAGACATCAATGTTGGTTTTGATAGTGGAATTGACCGCATATTTCTAGTGTCCCCCATCACTATCGTTCA
CGAAATAGATGAAGACAGCCCTTTATATGACTTGAGTAAGCAGGACATTGACAATGCAGACTTTGAAATT
GTTGTCATACTGGAAGGCATGGTGGAGGCGACTGCCATGACAACTCAATGCCGGAGTTCGTATCTGGCCA
ATGAAATTCTCTGGGGTCACCGCTATGAGCCAGTGCTCTTTGAAGAGAAACACTACTATAAAGTAGACTA
TTCAAGATTCCATAAGACTTATGAAGTACCTAACACCCCCCTTTGTAGTGCCAGAGACTTAGCAGAGAAG
AAATACATCCTTTCAAATGCAAATTCATTTTGCTATGAAAATGAAGTTGCCCTAACAAGCAAAGAGGAAG
AGGAGGATAGTGAGAACGGAGTCCCAGAGAGCACAAGCACAGACTCACCTCCTGGCATAGATCTCCACAA
CCAGGCAAGCGTACCTCTAGAGCCCAGGCCCTTAAGGCGAGAATCGGAGATAGGCAGTGGAGAGGGCAGA
GGAAGTCTGCTAACATGCGGTGACGTCGAGGAGAATCCTGGCCCAGCGGATCCCGCCACCATGGTGAGCA
AGGGCGAGGAGGTCATCAAAGAGTTCATGCGCTTCAAGGTGCGCATGGAGGGCTCCATGAACGGCCACGA
GTTCGAGATCGAGGGCGAGGGCGAGGGCCGCCCCTACGAGGGCACCCAGACCGCCAAGCTGAAGGTGACC
AAGGGCGGCCCCCTGCCCTTCGCCTGGGACATCCTGTCCCCCCAGTTCATGTACGGCTCCAAGGCGTACG
TGAAGCACCCCGCCGACATCCCCGATTACAAGAAGCTGTCCTTCCCCGAGGGCTTCAAGTGGGAGCGCGT
GATGAACTTCGAGGACGGCGGTCTGGTGACCGTGACCCAGGACTCCTCCCTGCAGGACGGCACGCTGATC
TACAAGGTGAAGATGCGCGGCACCAACTTCCCCCCCGACGGCCCCGTAATGCAGAAGAAGACCATGGGCT
GGGAGGCCTCCACCGAGCGCCTGTACCCCCGCGACGGCGTGCTGAAGGGCGAGATCCACCAGGCCCTGAA
GCTGAAGGACGGCGGCCACTACCTGGTGGAGTTCAAGACCATCTACATGGCCAAGAAGCCCGTGCAACTG
CCCGGCTACTACTACGTGGACACCAAGCTGGACATCACCTCCCACAACGAGGACTACACCATCGTGGAAC
AGTACGAGCGCTCCGAGGGCCGCCACCACCTGTTCCTGGGGCATGGCACCGGCAGCACCGGCAGCGGCAG
CTCCGGCACCGCCTCCTCCGAGGACAACAACATGGCCGTCATCAAAGAGTTCATGCGCTTCAAGGTGCGC
ATGGAGGGCTCCATGAACGGCCACGAGTTCGAGATCGAGGGCGAGGGCGAGGGCCGCCCCTACGAGGGCA
CCCAGACCGCCAAGCTGAAGGTGACCAAGGGCGGCCCCCTGCCCTTCGCCTGGGACATCCTGTCCCCCCA
GTTCATGTACGGCTCCAAGGCGTACGTGAAGCACCCCGCCGACATCCCCGATTACAAGAAGCTGTCCTTC
CCCGAGGGCTTCAAGTGGGAGCGCGTGATGAACTTCGAGGACGGCGGTCTGGTGACCGTGACCCAGGACT
CCTCCCTGCAGGACGGCACGCTGATCTACAAGGTGAAGATGCGCGGCACCAACTTCCCCCCCGACGGCCC
CGTAATGCAGAAGAAGACCATGGGCTGGGAGGCCTCCACCGAGCGCCTGTACCCCCGCGACGGCGTGCTG
AAGGGCGAGATCCACCAGGCCCTGAAGCTGAAGGACGGCGGCCACTACCTGGTGGAGTTCAAGACCATCT
ACATGGCCAAGAAGCCCGTGCAACTGCCCGGCTACTACTACGTGGACACCAAGCTGGACATCACCTCCCA
CAACGAGGACTACACCATCGTGGAACAGTACGAGCGCTCCGAGGGCCGCCACCACCTGTTCCTGTACGGC
ATGGACGAGCTGTACAAGTAAGAATTCTAGATAACTGATCATAATCAGCCATACCACATTTGTAGAGGTT
TTACTTGCTTTAAAAAACCTCCCACACCTCCCCCTGAACCTGAAACATAAAATGAATGCAATTGTTGTTG
TTAACTTGTTTATTGCAGCTTATAATGGTTACAAATAAAGCAATAGCATCACAAATTTCACAAATAAAGC
ATTTTTTTCACTGCATTCTAGTTGTGGTTTGTCCAAACTCATCAATGTATCTTATTTAAATTGGGCGCGC
CCAACTAGTTCTAGAGCGGCCGCCACCGCGGTGGAGCTCCAGCTTTTGTTCCCTTTAGTGAGGGTTAATT
GCGCGCTTGGCGTAATCATGGTCATAGCTGTTTCCTGTGTGAAATTGTTATCCGCTCACAATTCCACACA
ACATACGAGCCGGAAGCATAAAGTGTAAAGCCTGGGGTGCCTAATGAGTGAGCTAACTCACATTAATTGC
GTTGCGCTCACTGCCCGCTTTCCAGTCGGGAAACCTGTCGTGCCAGCTGCATTAATGAATCGGCCAACGC
GCGGGGAGAGGCGGTTTGCGTATTGGGCGCTCTTCCGCTTCCTCGCTCACTGACTCGCTGCGCTCGGTCG
TTCGGCTGCGGCGAGCGGTATCAGCTCACTCAAAGGCGGTAATACGGTTATCCACAGAATCAGGGGATAA
CGCAGGAAAGAACATGTGAGCAAAAGGCCAGCAAAAGGCCAGGAACCGTAAAAAGGCCGCGTTGCTGGCG
TTTTTCCATAGGCTCCGCCCCCCTGACGAGCATCACAAAAATCGACGCTCAAGTCAGAGGTGGCGAAACC
CGACAGGACTATAAAGATACCAGGCGTTTCCCCCTGGAAGCTCCCTCGTGCGCTCTCCTGTTCCGACCCT
GCCGCTTACCGGATACCTGTCCGCCTTTCTCCCTTCGGGAAGCGTGGCGCTTTCTCATAGCTCACGCTGT
AGGTATCTCAGTTCGGTGTAGGTCGTTCGCTCCAAGCTGGGCTGTGTGCACGAACCCCCCGTTCAGCCCG
ACCGCTGCGCCTTATCCGGTAACTATCGTCTTGAGTCCAACCCGGTAAGACACGACTTATCGCCACTGGC
AGCAGCCACTGGTAACAGGATTAGCAGAGCGAGGTATGTAGGCGGTGCTACAGAGTTCTTGAAGTGGTGG
CCTAACTACGGCTACACTAGAAGGACAGTATTTGGTATCTGCGCTCTGCTGAAGCCAGTTACCTTCGGAA
AAAGAGTTGGTAGCTCTTGATCCGGCAAACAAACCACCGCTGGTAGCGGTGGTTTTTTTGTTTGCAAGCA
GCAGATTACGCGCAGAAAAAAAGGATCTCAAGAAGATCCTTTGATCTTTTCTACGGGGTCTGACGCTCAG
TGGAACGAAAACTCACGTTAAGGGATTTTGGTCATGAGATTATCAAAAAGGATCTTCACCTAGATCCTTT
TAAATTAAAAATGAAGTTTTAAATCAATCTAAAGTATATATGAGTAAACTTGGTCTGACAGTTACCAATG
CTTAATCAGTGAGGCACCTATCTCAGCGATCTGTCTATTTCGTTCATCCATAGTTGCCTGACTCCCCGTC
GTGTAGATAACTACGATACGGGAGGGCTTACCATCTGGCCCCAGTGCTGCAATGATACCGCGAGACCCAC
GCTCACCGGCTCCAGATTTATCAGCAATAAACCAGCCAGCCGGAAGGGCCGAGCGCAGAAGTGGTCCTGC
AACTTTATCCGCCTCCATCCAGTCTATTAATTGTTGCCGGGAAGCTAGAGTAAGTAGTTCGCCAGTTAAT
AGTTTGCGCAACGTTGTTGCCATTGCTACAGGCATCGTGGTGTCACGCTCGTCGTTTGGTATGGCTTCAT
TCAGCTCCGGTTCCCAACGATCAAGGCGAGTTACATGATCCCCCATGTTGTGCAAAAAAGCGGTTAGCTC
CTTCGGTCCTCCGATCGTTGTCAGAAGTAAGTTGGCCGCAGTGTTATCACTCATGGTTATGGCAGCACTG
CATAATTCTCTTACTGTCATGCCATCCGTAAGATGCTTTTCTGTGACTGGTGAGTACTCAACCAAGTCAT
TCTGAGAATAGTGTATGCGGCGACCGAGTTGCTCTTGCCCGGCGTCAATACGGGATAATACCGCGCCACA
TAGCAGAACTTTAAAAGTGCTCATCATTGGAAAACGTTCTTCGGGGCGAAAACTCTCAAGGATCTTACCG
CTGTTGAGATCCAGTTCGATGTAACCCACTCGTGCACCCAACTGATCTTCAGCATCTTTTACTTTCACCA
GCGTTTCTGGGTGAGCAAAAACAGGAAGGCAAAATGCCGCAAAAAAGGGAATAAGGGCGACACGGAAATG
TTGAATACTCATACTCTTCCTTTTTCAATATTATTGAAGCATTTATCAGGGTTATTGTCTCATGAGCGGA
TACATATTTGAATGTATTTAGAAAAATAAACAAATAGGGGTTCCGCGCACATTTCCCCGAAAAGTGCCAC
CTAAATTGTAAGCGTTAATATTTTGTTAAAATTCGCGTTAAATTTTTGTTAAATCAGCTCATTTTTTAAC
CAATAGGCCGAAATCGGCAAAATCCCTTATAAATCAAAAGAATAGACCGAGATAGGGT
[37 nt withheld, positions 7339-7375]
AAAGAACGTGGACTCCAACGTCAAAGG
[49 nt withheld, positions 7403-7451]
T
[91 nt withheld, positions 7453-7543]
G
[124 nt withheld, positions 7545-7668]
CCCATTCGCCATTCAGGCTGCGCAACTGTTGGGAAGGGCGATCGGTGCGGGCCTCTTCGCTATTACGCCA
GCTGGCGAAAGGGGGATGTGCTGCAAGGCGATTAAGTTGGGTAACGCCAGGGTTTTCCCAGTCACGACGT
Features (pLannotate 1.2.2; 22 found; start..end, strand, type, name):
     28..46      +  promoter       T7 promoter: promoter for bacteriophage T7 RNA polymerase
     55..96      -  misc_feature   MCS (fragment): pBluescript multiple cloning site
    193..496     +  enhancer       CMV enhancer: human cytomegalovirus immediate early enhancer
    498..775     +  promoter       chicken β-actin promoter: No description available
    777..1794    +  intron         chimeric intron: chimera between introns from chicken β-actin and rabbit β-globin
   1792..1848    +  CDS            HBB (fragment): HBB_LEPEU - Experimental evidence at protein level: Swiss-Prot protein existence level 1. Involved in oxygen transport from the lung to the various peripheral tissues. From Lepus europaeus (European hare).
   1856..1874    +  misc_feature   MCS (fragment): multiple cloning site
   1919..3202    +  CDS            Kcnj2: KCNJ2_MOUSE - Also known as Irk1. Experimental evidence at protein level: Swiss-Prot protein existence level 1. Probably participates in establishing action potential waveform and excitability of neuronal and muscle tissues. Inward rectifier potassium channels are characterized by a greater tendency to allow potassium to flow into the cell rather than out of it. Their voltage dependence is regulated by the concentration of extracellular potassium; as external potassium is raised, the voltage range of the channel opening shifts to more positive voltages. The inward rectification is mainly due t
   3281..4708    +  CDS            tdTomato: tdTomato is a basic (constitutively fluorescent) orange fluorescent protein published in 2004, derived from Discosoma sp.. It is reported to be a somewhat slowly-maturing tandem dimer with low acid sensitivity.
   4726..4810    +  CDS            large T antigen (fragment): large T antigen from SV40 (simian virus 40)
   4833..4954    +  polyA_signal   SV40 poly(A) signal: SV40 polyadenylation signal
   4974..5009    -  misc_feature   MCS (fragment): pBluescript multiple cloning site
   5022..5040    -  promoter       T3 promoter: promoter for bacteriophage T3 RNA polymerase
   5085..5101    -  protein_bind   lac operator: The lac repressor binds to the lac operator to inhibit transcription in E. coli. This inhibition can be relieved by adding lactose or isopropyl-β-D-thiogalactopyranoside (IPTG). lac repressor encoded by lacI
   5109..5139    -  promoter       lac promoter: promoter for the E. coli lac operon
   5154..5175    -  protein_bind   CAP binding site: CAP binding activates transcription in the presence of cAMP. E. coli catabolite activator protein
   5188..5280    -  CDS            lacI (fragment): lac repressor; lacI; The lac repressor binds to the lac operator to inhibit transcription in E. coli. This inhibition can be relieved by adding lactose or isopropyl-β-D-thiogalactopyranoside (IPTG).
   5463..6051    -  rep_origin     ori: high-copy-number ColE1/pMB1/pBR322/pUC origin of replication
   6222..7082    -  CDS            AmpR: β-lactamase; bla; confers resistance to ampicillin, carbenicillin, and related antibiotics
   7083..7187    -  promoter       AmpR promoter: bla
   7240..7668    -  rep_origin     f1 ori (sequence partly withheld): f1 bacteriophage origin of replication; arrow indicates direction of (+) strand synthesis
   7673..20      -  CDS            lacZα (fragment) (across the origin): LacZα fragment of β-galactosidase; lacZ fragment
