[The description below was written by a language model from this plasmid's Addgene catalogue record and pLannotate feature annotations shown in this document.]
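Description:
pCAG-Kir2.1-T2A-tdTomato is a 7.8 kb mammalian expression plasmid built on a pCAG backbone with pBluescript-derived bacterial sequences. It is propagated in E. coli through a high-copy ColE1/pUC-type origin and selected with ampicillin via the β-lactamase gene. An f1 phage origin, flanking T7 and T3 promoters, and remnants of the lac promoter/operator and lacZα region are carried over from the cloning vector and play no part in mammalian expression.

The payload is driven by the CAG promoter, annotated here as the CMV immediate-early enhancer, the chicken β-actin promoter and a chimeric β-actin/β-globin intron, which together give strong, broadly active expression in mammalian cells. Downstream lies the mouse Kcnj2 coding sequence, encoding the inward rectifier potassium channel Kir2.1. The catalogue records an N-terminal myc tag, although the feature table does not annotate it separately. The channel is followed by a T2A self-cleaving peptide, which likewise is not annotated but fits the gap between the two coding sequences, and then by the tandem-dimer red-orange fluorescent protein tdTomato. Ribosomal skipping at T2A yields channel and reporter as separate proteins from one transcript, so fluorescence marks Kir2.1-expressing cells without fusing the fluorophore to the channel. An SV40 polyadenylation signal terminates the transcript. A WPRE-directed sequencing primer is listed, but no WPRE appears in the annotated features.

Overexpression of Kir2.1 is commonly used to hyperpolarise neurons and reduce their excitability. The associated publication concerns excitation-inhibition ratios in visual cortical neurons, which is consistent with using this plasmid to suppress activity in fluorescently labelled cells. The record does not state the delivery method.
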