Addgene plasmid #60598: pCAG-Kir2.1-T2A-tdTomato
Purpose: Expresses Kir2.1-T2A-tdTomato
Depositing lab: Massimo Scanziani. Depositing organization: University of California, San Diego (UCSD). Publication: Equalizing excitation-inhibition ratios across visual cortical neurons. Xue M, Atallah BV, Scanziani M. Nature. 2014 Jul 31;511(7511):596-600. doi: 10.1038/nature13321. Epub 2014 Jun 22. PubMed 25043046.
Backbone
  Vector backbone: pCAG
  Backbone size w/o insert (bp): 5008
  Total vector size (bp): 7808
  Vector type: Mammalian Expression
Growth in bacteria
  Bacterial resistance: Ampicillin, 100 μg/mL
  Growth temperature: 37°C
  Growth strain: Stbl2
  Copy number: Unknown
Gene/Insert
  Gene/Insert name: Kir2.1-T2A-tdTomato
  Species: M. musculus (mouse)
  Insert size (bp): 2800
  Entrez Gene: Kcnj2 (a.k.a. IRK1, Kcnf1, Kir2.1)
  Tag / fusion protein: myc (N terminal on insert)
  Cloning method: Unknown
  Sequencing primers: 5′ pCAG-F; 3′ WPRE-R
Terms and licenses: Academic/Nonprofit Terms; Industry Terms: Not Available to Industry
How to cite: pCAG-Kir2.1-T2A-tdTomato was a gift from Massimo Scanziani (Addgene plasmid # 60598 ; http://n2t.net/addgene:60598 ; RRID:Addgene_60598)
