>Addgene plasmid #60598 | pCAG-Kir2.1-T2A-tdTomato | addgene partial sequence | sequence record 98889 | pCAG-F 5'-GCAACGTGCTGGTTATTGTG-3'
AGATTGATTTGATACCGCGGGCCCGGGATCCGCGGCCGCGCCACCATGGAGCAGAAGCTGATCAGCGAGG
AGGACCTGGGCAGTGTGAGAACCAACCGGTACAGCATTGTCTCTTCGGAGGAAGATGGCATGAAGCTGGC
CACTATGGCAGTTGCCAATGGCTTTGGGAATGGCAAGAGTAAAGTCCATACCCGACAACAGTGCAGGAGC
CGCTTTGTGAAGAAAGATGGTCATTGCAATGTTCAGTTTATCAACGTGGGTGAGAAGGGACAGAGGTACC
TGGCAGACATCTTTACTACCTGTGTCGACATCCGCTGGAGGTGGATGCTGGTTATCTTCTGTCTTGCCTT
CGTGCTCTCCTGGCTGTTCTTTGGCTGTGTGTTTTGGTTGATAGCCCTGCTCCATGGGGATCTAGATACT
TCTAAAGTGAGCAAAGCATGCGTGTCGGAGGTTAACAGCTTCACGGCTGCCTTCCTCTTCTCCATCGAGA
CCCAGACAACCATTGGCTATGGTTTCAGGTGTGTGACAGACGAATGCCCAATTGCTGTCTTCATGGTGGT
ATTCCAGTCAATTGTAGGCTGCATCATTGACGCCTTCATCATTGGTGCAGTCATGGCGAAGATGGCAAAG
