>Addgene plasmid #60598 | pCAG-Kir2.1-T2A-tdTomato | addgene partial sequence | sequence record 99629 | tdTomato-Rev 5'-tctttgatgacggccatgt-3'
CTGCCGCTGCCGGTGCTGCCGGTGCCATGCCCCAGGAACAGGTGGTGGCGGCCCTCGGAGCGCTCGTACT
GTTCCACGATGGTGTAGTCCTCGTTGTGGGAGGTGATGTCCAGCTTGGTGTCCACGTAGTAGTAGCCGGG
CAGTTGCACGGGCTTCTTGGCCATGTAGATGGTCTTGAACTCCACCAGGTAGTGGCCGCCGTCCTTCAGC
TTCAGGGCCTGGTGGATCTCGCCCTTCAGCACGCCGTCGCGGGGGTACAGGCGCTCGGTGGAGGCCTCCC
AGCCCATGGTCTTCTTCTGCATTACGGGGCCGTCGGGGGGGAAGTTGGTGCCGCGCATCTTCACCTTGTA
GATCAGCGTGCCGTCCTGCAGGGAGGAGTCCTGGGTCACGGTCACCAGACCGCCGTCCTCGAAGTTCATC
ACGCGCTCCCACTTGAAGCCCTCGGGGAAGGACAGCTTCTTGTAATCGGGGATGTCGGCGGGGTGCTTCA
CGTACGCCTTGGAGCCGTACATGAACTGGGGGGACAGGATGTCCCAGGCGAAGGGCAGGGGGCCGCCCTT
GGTCACCTTCAGCTTGGCGGTCTGGGTGCCCTCGTAGGGGCGGCCCTCGCCCTCGCCCTCGATCTCGAAC
TCGTGGCCGTTCATGGAGCCCTCCATGCGCACCTTGAAGCGCATGAACTCTTTGATGACCTCCTCGCCCT
TGCTCACCATGGTGGCGGGATCC
